Addgene plasmid #66871: pBS-IT10
Purpose: Inntag 10: a small self-structured epitope aimed at innocuous protein tagging
Depositing lab: Marti Aldea. Depositing organization: Institut de Biologia Molecular de Barcelona (IBMB-CSIC). Publication: Inntags: small self-structured epitopes for innocuous protein tagging. Georgieva MV, Yahya G, Codo L, Ortiz R, Teixido L, Claros J, Jara R, Jara M, Iborra A, Gelpi JL, Gallego C, Orozco M, Aldea M. Nat Methods. 2015 Aug 31. doi: 10.1038/nmeth.3556. PubMed 26322837.
Backbone
  Vector backbone: pBluescript II SK+
  Total vector size (bp): 3061
Growth in bacteria
  Bacterial resistance: Ampicillin, 100 μg/mL
  Growth temperature: 37°C
  Growth strain: DH5alpha
  Copy number: High Copy
Gene/Insert
  Gene/Insert name: Inntag 10 (alt name: PDB_ID 3BBG)
  Species: Ambrosia trifida
  Insert size (bp): 120
  Cloning method: Restriction Enzyme; 5′ cloning site EcoRI (not destroyed); 3′ cloning site SalI (not destroyed)
  Sequencing primers: 5′ GTTGTG TGGAATTGTGAGCG
Terms and licenses: Academic/Nonprofit Terms; Industry Terms: Not Available to Industry
How to cite: pBS-IT10 was a gift from Marti Aldea (Addgene plasmid # 66871 ; http://n2t.net/addgene:66871 ; RRID:Addgene_66871)
