[The description below was written by a language model from this plasmid's Addgene catalogue record.]
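Description:
pBS-IT10 is a small bacterial cloning plasmid, about 3.1 kb in total, built on the pBluescript II SK+ backbone. It serves as a source of the coding sequence for Inntag 10 (IT10). It is maintained in E. coli as a high-copy plasmid under ampicillin selection. No feature table accompanies the record. The pBluescript II phagemid backbone normally supplies a pUC-type origin of replication, an f1 origin, the AmpR (beta-lactamase) gene, and a polylinker set within the lacZ alpha fragment and flanked by T3 and T7 promoters, but none of these elements is individually annotated here.

The insert is a 120 bp fragment from Ambrosia trifida (giant ragweed) that corresponds to the protein structure listed under PDB entry 3BBG. It lies between the EcoRI and SalI sites of the polylinker, and both sites remain intact, so the tag can be excised as a cassette or amplified by PCR. Inntags are small epitopes that fold into their own structure. They were developed for "innocuous" tagging, meaning that a compact, independently folded tag should disturb the function, stability or localisation of the fusion partner less than conventional unstructured epitope tags do.

The record names no promoter meant to drive expression of the insert, no fusion partner and no eukaryotic selection marker. The plasmid is therefore best regarded as a template or donor from which the IT10 sequence is moved into expression or gene-targeting constructs to make tagged proteins of interest, not as an expression vector itself.
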