>Addgene plasmid #66871 | pBS-IT10 | depositor partial sequence | sequence record 114653 | Inntag 10 sequence
GAATTCTGGATGATGGCCTGTGCTATGAAGGCACCAACTGCGGCAAAGTGGGCAAATATTGCTGCAGCCC
GATTGGCAAATATTGCGTGTGCTATGATAGCAAAGCCATTTGCAACAAAAACTGCACCCAGTCGAC
