>Addgene plasmid #66871 | pBS-IT10 | addgene partial sequence | sequence record 117621 | T7 5'-TAATACGACTCACTATAGGG-3'
GGGTGCAGTTTTTGTTGCAAATGGCTTTGCTATCATAGCACACGCAATATTTGCCAATCGGGCTGCAGCA
ATATTTGCCCACTTTGCCGCAGTTGGTGCCTTCATAGCACAGGCCATCATCCAGAATTCCTGCAGCCCGG
GGGATCCACTAGTTCTAGAGCGGCCGCCACCGCGGTGGAGCTCCAGCTTTTGTTCCCTTTAGTGAGGGTT
AATTGCGCGCTTGGCGTAATCATGGTCATAGCTGTTTCCTGTGTGAAATTGTTATCCGCTCACAATTCCA
CACAACATACGAGCCGGAAGCATAAAGTGTAAAGCCTGGGGTGCCTAATGAGTGAGCTAACTCACATTAA
TTGCGTTGCGCTCACTGCCCGCTTTCCAGTCGGGAAACCTGTCGTGCCAGCTGCATTAATGAATCGGCCA
ACGCGCGGGGAGAGGCGGTTTGCGTATTGGGCGCTCTTCCGCTTCCTCGCTCACTGACTCGCTGCGCTCG
GTCGTTCGGCTGCGGCGAGCGGTATCAGCTCACTCAAAGGCGGTAATACGGTTATCCACAGAATCAGGGG
ATAACGCAGGAAAGAACATGTGAGCAAAAGGCCAGCAAAAGGCCAGGAACCGTAAAAAGGCCGCGTTGCT
GGCGTTTTTCCATAGGCTCCGCCCCCCTGACGAGCATCACAAAAATCGACGCTCAAGTCAGAGGTGGCGA
AACCCGACAGGACTATAAAGATACCAGGCGTTTCCCCCTGGAAGCTCCCTCGTGCGCTCTCCTGTTCCGA
CCCTGCCGCTTACCGGATACCTGTCCGCCTTTCTCCCTTCGGGAAGCGTGGCGCTTTCTCATAGCTCACG
CTGTAGGTATCTCAGTTCGGTGTAGGTCGTTCGCTCCAAGCTGG
