>Addgene plasmid #66871 | pBS-IT10 | addgene partial sequence | sequence record 117829 | M13-Rev 5'-CAGGAAACAGCTATGACC-3'
CTAAAGGGAACAAAAGCTGGAGCTCCACCGCGGTGGCGGCCGCTCTAGAACTAGTGGATCCCCCGGGCTG
CAGGAATTCTGGATGATGGCCTGTGCTATGAAGGCACCAACTGCGGCAAAGTGGGCAAATATTGCTGCAG
CCCGATTGGCAAATATTGCGTGTGCTATGATAGCAAAGCCATTTGCAACAAAAACTGCACCCAGTCGACC
TCGAGGGGGGGCCCGGTACCCAATTCGCCCTATAGTGAGTCGTATTACGCGCGCTCACTGGCCGTCGTTT
TACAACGTCGTGACTGGGAAAACCCTGGCGTTACCCAACTTAATCGCCTTGCAGCACATCCCCCTTTCGC
CAGCTGGCGTAATAGCGAAGAGGCCCGCACCGATCGCCCTTCCCAACAGTTGCGCAGCCTGAATGGCGAA
TGGG
[124 nt withheld, positions 425-548]
C
[91 nt withheld, positions 550-640]
A
[49 nt withheld, positions 642-690]
CCTTTGACGTTGGAGTCCACGTTCTTT
[37 nt withheld, positions 718-754]
ACCCTATCTCGGTCTATTCTTTTGATTTATAAGGGATTTTGCCGATTTCGGCCTATTGGTTAAA
